Addgene plasmid #172851: pX330 _CRISPIE donor B10
Purpose: DRS-2 sgRNA expression under a U6 promotor and CRISPIE donor B10 (Zhong et al, eLife 2021), mEGFP translational phase (2-stop), excised by DRS-1 or DRS-2 sgRNA (with SpCas9).
Depositing lab: Haining Zhong. Depositing organization: Oregon Health & Science University. Publication: High-fidelity, efficient, and reversible labeling of endogenous proteins using CRISPR-based designer exon insertion. Zhong H, Ceballos CC, Massengill CI, Muniak MA, Ma L, Qin M, Petrie SK, Mao T. Elife. 2021 Jun 8;10. pii: 64911. doi: 10.7554/eLife.64911. PubMed 34100715.
Backbone
  Vector backbone: pX330
  Backbone size w/o insert (bp): 8484
  Total vector size (bp): 4155
  Vector type: Mammalian Expression, CRISPR
Growth in bacteria
  Bacterial resistance: Ampicillin, 100 μg/mL
  Growth temperature: 37°C
  Growth strain: DH5alpha
  Copy number: High Copy
Gene/Insert
  Gene/Insert name: DRS-2 sgRNA and CRISPIE designer exon (phase 2-stop) encoding mEGFP
Terms and licenses: Academic/Nonprofit Terms; Industry Terms: Not Available to Industry
How to cite: pX330 _CRISPIE donor B10 was a gift from Haining Zhong (Addgene plasmid # 172851 ; http://n2t.net/addgene:172851 ; RRID:Addgene_172851)
