[The description below was written by a language model from this plasmid's Addgene catalogue record and pLannotate feature annotations shown in this document.]
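Description:
pX330 _CRISPIE donor B10 is a small (4,155 bp) mammalian CRISPR plasmid derived from pX330 that combines an sgRNA expression unit with a donor module for CRISPIE, a method for labeling endogenous proteins by CRISPR-mediated insertion of a designer exon. The total size is well below the listed 8,484 bp backbone size, and the feature table shows no Cas9 coding sequence or Pol II promoter. The plasmid therefore appears to have lost the Cas9 cassette of the parental vector, and SpCas9 would have to be supplied from another source. In bacteria it is maintained at high copy through a ColE1/pUC-type origin and selected with ampicillin via the AmpR (β-lactamase) gene and its promoter. An f1 phage origin is also present, along with short rop and bom fragments that are likely backbone remnants.

The human U6 RNA polymerase III promoter drives an sgRNA built on the S. pyogenes guide RNA scaffold, which the record identifies as the DRS-2 guide. A second, partial scaffold fragment lies just downstream. The donor portion is a designer exon encoding mEGFP, the monomeric A206K variant of enhanced GFP with mammalian codon optimization, annotated across the sequence origin. The record gives its translational phase as "2-stop", which suggests that it enters in phase 2 and ends in a stop codon, although the record does not explain the term. The donor can be excised from the plasmid by SpCas9 guided by either the DRS-1 or DRS-2 sgRNA, so the plasmid's own guide can release the module in transfected cells. The splice signals and flanking intronic sequences expected in a designer exon are not annotated in the feature table. The sgRNA that targets the genomic locus is likewise not part of this record.
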