Features (pLannotate 1.2.2; 11 found; start..end, strand, type, name):
    770..813     -  misc_RNA       gRNA scaffold (fragment): guide RNA scaffold for the Streptococcus pyogenes CRISPR/Cas9 system
    820..895     -  misc_RNA       gRNA scaffold: guide RNA scaffold for the Streptococcus pyogenes CRISPR/Cas9 system
    924..1164    -  promoter       U6 promoter: RNA polymerase III promoter for human U6 snRNA
   1226..1814    -  rep_origin     ori: high-copy-number ColE1/pMB1/pBR322/pUC origin of replication
   1985..2845    -  CDS            AmpR: β-lactamase; bla; confers resistance to ampicillin, carbenicillin, and related antibiotics
   2846..2950    -  promoter       AmpR promoter: bla
   3045..3080    +  CDS            rop (fragment): Rop protein, which maintains plasmids at low copy number; rop
   3182..3231    +  misc_feature   bom (fragment): basis of mobility region from pBR322
   3232..3687    -  rep_origin     f1 ori (sequence partly withheld): f1 bacteriophage origin of replication; arrow indicates direction of (+) strand synthesis
   3706..3757    +  misc_feature   bom (fragment): basis of mobility region from pBR322
   3938..502     -  CDS            mEGFP (across the origin): enhanced GFP with monomerizing A206K mutation (Zacharias et al., 2002) mammalian codon-optimized
>Addgene plasmid #172851 | pX330 _CRISPIE donor B10 | addgene full sequence | sequence record 341020 | Addgene NGS Result
TCTTGAAGTTCACCTTGATGCCGTTCTTCTGCTTGTCGGCCATGATATAGACGTTGTGGCTGTTGTAGTT
GTACTCCAGCTTGTGCCCCAGGATGTTGCCGTCCTCCTTGAAGTCGATGCCCTTCAGCTCGATGCGGTTC
ACCAGGGTGTCGCCCTCGAACTTCACCTCGGCGCGGGTCTTGTAGTTGCCGTCGTCCTTGAAGAAGATGG
TGCGCTCCTGGACGTAGCCTTCGGGCATGGCGGACTTGAAGAAGTCGTGCTGCTTCATGTGGTCGGGGTA
GCGGCTGAAGCACTGCACGCCGTAGGTCAGGGTGGTCACGAGGGTGGGCCAGGGCACGGGCAGCTTGCCG
GTGGTGCAGATGAACTTCAGGGTCAGCTTGCCGTAGGTGGCATCGCCCTCGCCCTCGCCGGACACGCTGA
ACTTGTGGCCGTTTACGTCGCCGTCCAGCTCGACCAGGATGGGCACCACCCCGGTGAACAGCTCCTCGCC
CTTGCTCACCATTGCGCTGCCTCCACCGCTGCCAGATCTGAGTCCGGTACCACCAGCACTACCTCCGGAG
GTTCCTTCACTGTAAGACACAGTAAACCCACAACCTTAGACGTGGTCGATTCTGCCTTCCACCCAGTTCT
CCCACATCTCTAGCCTTCTCACCCTTCTGGAGCAATTTGCCTGTACCGTACTCGGAAGCGTCAGCGGCCG
CCCCGGCTATGCTTGCCATACGCACTAGTTCTAGAGCCATTTGTCTGCAGAATTGGCGCACGCGCTAAAA
ACGGACTAGCCTTATTTTAACTTGCTATTTCTAGCTCTAAAACAAAAAAGCACCGACTCGGTGCCACTTT
TTCAAGTTGATAACGGACTAGCCTTATTTTAACTTGCTATTTCTAGCTCTAAAACCGGCTATGCTTGCCA
TACGCGGTGTTTCGTCCTTTCCACAAGATATATAAAGCCAAGAAATCGAAATACTTTCAAGTTACGGTAA
GCATATGATAGTCCATTTTAAAACATAATTTTAAAACTGCAAACTACCCAAGAAATTATTACTTTCTACG
TCACGTATTTTGTACTAATATCTTTGTGTTTACAGTCAAATTAATTCCAATTATCTCTCTAACAGCCTTG
TATCGTATATGCAAATATGAAGGAATCATGGGAAATAGGCCCTCACATGTGAGCAAAAGGCCAGCAAAAG
GCCAGGAACCGTAAAAAGGCCGCGTTGCTGGCGTTTTTCCATAGGCTCCGCCCCCCTGACGAGCATCACA
AAAATCGACGCTCAAGTCAGAGGTGGCGAAACCCGACAGGACTATAAAGATACCAGGCGTTTCCCCCTGG
AAGCTCCCTCGTGCGCTCTCCTGTTCCGACCCTGCCGCTTACCGGATACCTGTCCGCCTTTCTCCCTTCG
GGAAGCGTGGCGCTTTCTCATAGCTCACGCTGTAGGTATCTCAGTTCGGTGTAGGTCGTTCGCTCCAAGC
TGGGCTGTGTGCACGAACCCCCCGTTCAGCCCGACCGCTGCGCCTTATCCGGTAACTATCGTCTTGAGTC
CAACCCGGTAAGACACGACTTATCGCCACTGGCAGCAGCCACTGGTAACAGGATTAGCAGAGCGAGGTAT
GTAGGCGGTGCTACAGAGTTCTTGAAGTGGTGGCCTAACTACGGCTACACTAGAAGAACAGTATTTGGTA
TCTGCGCTCTGCTGAAGCCAGTTACCTTCGGAAAAAGAGTTGGTAGCTCTTGATCCGGCAAACAAACCAC
CGCTGGTAGCGGTGGTTTTTTTGTTTGCAAGCAGCAGATTACGCGCAGAAAAAAAGGATCTCAAGAAGAT
CCTTTGATCTTTTCTACGGGGTCTGACGCTCAGTGGAACGAAAACTCACGTTAAGGGATTTTGGTCATGA
GATTATCAAAAAGGATCTTCACCTAGATCCTTTTAAATTAAAAATGAAGTTTTAAATCAATCTAAAGTAT
ATATGAGTAAACTTGGTCTGACAGTTACCAATGCTTAATCAGTGAGGCACCTATCTCAGCGATCTGTCTA
TTTCGTTCATCCATAGTTGCCTGACTCCCCGTCGTGTAGATAACTACGATACGGGAGGGCTTACCATCTG
GCCCCAGTGCTGCAATGATACCGCGGCTTCCACGCTCACCGGCTCCAGATTTATCAGCAATAAACCAGCC
AGCCGGAAGGGCCGAGCGCAGAAGTGGTCCTGCAACTTTATCCGCCTCCATCCAGTCTATTAATTGTTGC
CGGGAAGCTAGAGTAAGTAGTTCGCCAGTTAATAGTTTGCGCAACGTTGTTGCCATTGCTACAGGCATCG
TGGTGTCACGCTCGTCGTTTGGTATGGCTTCATTCAGCTCCGGTTCCCAACGATCAAGGCGAGTTACATG
ATCCCCCATGTTGTGCAAAAAAGCGGTTAGCTCCTTCGGTCCTCCGATCGTTGTCAGAAGTAAGTTGGCC
GCAGTGTTATCACTCATGGTTATGGCAGCACTGCATAATTCTCTTACTGTCATGCCATCCGTAAGATGCT
TTTCTGTGACTGGTGAGTACTCAACCAAGTCATTCTGAGAATAGTGTATGCGGCGACCGAGTTGCTCTTG
CCCGGCGTCAATACGGGATAATACCGCGCCACATAGCAGAACTTTAAAAGTGCTCATCATTGGAAAACGT
TCTTCGGGGCGAAAACTCTCAAGGATCTTACCGCTGTTGAGATCCAGTTCGATGTAACCCACTCGTGCAC
CCAACTGATCTTCAGCATCTTTTACTTTCACCAGCGTTTCTGGGTGAGCAAAAACAGGAAGGCAAAATGC
CGCAAAAAAGGGAATAAGGGCGACACGGAAATGTTGAATACTCATACTCTTCCTTTTTCAATATTATTGA
AGCATTTATCAGGGTTATTGTCTCATGAGCGGATACATATTTGAATGTATTTAGAAAAATAAACAAATAG
GGGTTCCGCGCACATTTCCCCGAAAAGTGCCACCTGACGTCTAAGAAACCATTATTATCATGACATTAAC
CTATAAAAATAGGCGTATCACGAGGCCCTTTCGTCTCGCGCGTTTCGGTGATGACGGTGAAAACCTCTGA
CACATGCAGCTCCCGGAGACGGTCACAGCTTGTCTGTAAGCGGATGCCGGGAGCAGACAAGCCCGTCAGG
GCGCGTCAGCGGGTGTTGGCGGGTGTCGGGGCTGGCTTAACTATGCGGCATCAGAGCAGATTGTACTGAG
AGTGCACCATAAAATTGTAAACGTTAATATTTTGTTAAAATTCGCGTTAAATTTTTGTTAAATCAGCTCA
TTTTTTAACCAATAGACCGAAATCGGCAAAATCCCTTATAAATCAAAAGAATAGCCCGAGATAGAGT
[37 nt withheld, positions 3358-3394]
AAAGAACGTGGACTCCAACGTCAAAGG
[141 nt withheld, positions 3422-3562]
G
[46 nt withheld, positions 3564-3609]
A
[95 nt withheld, positions 3611-3705]
TATGCGGTGTGAAATACCGCACAGATGCGTAAGGAGAAAATACCGCATCAGGCGCCAAGCTTCCCCGGCT
ATGCTTGCCATACGCGATATCGGATCCGACGCTTCCGAGTACGGTACAGGTCCTCCACCCTCACCCCACC
TCCACTCCCCTGGGGCATGCCCCTCTACTAAGGCAATACCCTTAATGCACCCCAGAGATTCAGGAAGAAA
GAATCCTTACTGCGGCAGGACCTTACTTGTACAGCTCGTCCATGCCGAGAGTGATCCCGGCGGCGGTCAC
GAACTCCAGCAGGACCATGTGATCGCGCTTCTCGTTGGGGTCTTTGCTCAGCTTGGACTGGGTGCTCAGG
TAGTGGTTGTCGGGCAGCAGCACGGGGCCGTCGCCGATGGGGGTGTTCTGCTGGTAGTGGTCGGCGAGCT
GCACGCTGCCGTCCTCGATGTTGTGGCGGA
